>Addgene plasmid #98943 | pcDNA3-CCR5 | depositor full sequence | sequence record 181230 | pcDNA3-CCR5 sequence 6412 bps
GACGGATCGGGAGATCTCCCGATCCCCTATGGTGCACTCTCAGTACAATCTGCTCTGATGCCGCATAGTT
AAGCCAGTATCTGCTCCCTGCTTGTGTGTTGGAGGTCGCTGAGTAGTGCGCGAGCAAAATTTAAGCTACA
ACAAGGCAAGGCTTGACCGACAATTGCATGAAGAATCTGCTTAGGGTTAGGCGTTTTGCGCTGCTTCGCG
ATGTACGGGCCAGATATACGCGTTGACATTGATTATTGACTAGTTATTAATAGTAATCAATTACGGGGTC
ATTAGTTCATAGCCCATATATGGAGTTCCGCGTTACATAACTTACGGTAAATGGCCCGCCTGGCTGACCG
CCCAACGACCCCCGCCCATTGACGTCAATAATGACGTATGTTCCCATAGTAACGCCAATAGGGACTTTCC
ATTGACGTCAATGGGTGGAGTATTTACGGTAAACTGCCCACTTGGCAGTACATCAAGTGTATCATATGCC
AAGTACGCCCCCTATTGACGTCAATGACGGTAAATGGCCCGCCTGGCATTATGCCCAGTACATGACCTTA
TGGGACTTTCCTACTTGGCAGTACATCTACGTATTAGTCATCGCTATTACCATGGTGATGCGGTTTTGGC
AGTACATCAATGGGCGTGGATAGCGGTTTGACTCACGGGGATTTCCAAGTCTCCACCCCATTGACGTCAA
TGGGAGTTTGTTTTGGCACCAAAATCAACGGGACTTTCCAAAATGTCGTAACAACTCCGCCCCATTGACG
CAAATGGGCGGTAGGCGTGTACGGTGGGAGGTCTATATAAGCAGAGCTCTCTGGCTAACTAGAGAACCCA
CTGCTTACTGGCTTATCGAAATTAATACGACTCACTATAGGGAGACCCAAGCTGGCTAGCGCCACCATGG
ATTATCAAGTGTCAAGTCCAATCTATGACATCAATTATTATACATCGGAGCCCTGCCAAAAAATCAATGT
GAAGCAAATCGCAGCCCGCCTCCTGCCTCCGCTCTACTCACTGGTGTTCATCTTTGGTTTTGTGGGCAAC
ATGCTGGTCATCCTCATCCTGATAAACTGCAAAAGGCTGAAGAGCATGACTGACATCTACCTGCTCAACC
TGGCCATCTCTGACCTGTTTTTCCTTCTTACTGTCCCCTTCTGGGCTCACTATGCTGCCGCCCAGTGGGA
CTTTGGAAATACAATGTGTCAACTCTTGACAGGGCTCTATTTTATAGGCTTCTTCTCTGGAATCTTCTTC
ATCATCCTCCTGACAATCGATAGGTACCTGGCTGTCGTCCATGCTGTGTTTGCTTTAAAAGCCAGGACGG
TCACCTTTGGGGTGGTGACAAGTGTGATCACTTGGGTGGTGGCTGTGTTTGCGTCTCTCCCAGGAATCAT
CTTTACCAGATCTCAAAAAGAAGGTCTTCATTACACCTGCAGCTCTCATTTTCCATACAGTCAGTATCAA
TTCTGGAAGAATTTCCAGACATTAAAGATAGTCATCTTGGGGCTGGTCCTGCCGCTGCTTGTCATGGTCA
TCTGCTACTCGGGAATCCTAAAAACTCTGCTTCGGTGTCGAAATGAGAAGAAGAGGCACAGGGCTGTGAG
GCTTATCTTCACCATCATGATTGTTTATTTTCTCTTCTGGGCTCCCTACAACATTGTCCTTCTCCTGAAC
ACCTTCCAGGAATTCTTTGGCCTGAATAATTGCAGTAGCTCTAACAGGTTGGACCAAGCTATGCAGGTGA
CAGAGACTCTTGGGATGACGCACTGCTGCATCAACCCCATCATCTATGCCTTTGTCGGGGAGAAGTTCAG
AAACTACCTCTTAGTCTTCTTCCAAAAGCACATTGCCAAACGCTTCTGCAAATGCTGTTCTATTTTCCAG
CAAGAGGCTCCCGAGCGAGCAAGCTCAGTTTACACCCGATCCACTGGGGAGCAGGAAATATCTGTGGGCT
TGTGATAACTCGAGTCTAGAGGGCCCGTTTAAACCCGCTGATCAGCCTCGACTGTGCCTTCTAGTTGCCA
GCCATCTGTTGTTTGCCCCTCCCCCGTGCCTTCCTTGACCCTGGAAGGTGCCACTCCCACTGTCCTTTCC
TAATAAAATGAGGAAATTGCATCGCATTGTCTGAGTAGGTGTCATTCTATTCTGGGGGGTGGGGTGGGGC
AGGACAGCAAGGGGGAGGATTGGGAAGACAATAGCAGGCATGCTGGGGATGCGGTGGGCTCTATGGCTTC
TGAGGCGGAAAGAACCAGCTGGGGCTCTAGGGGGTATCCCC
[124 nt withheld, positions 2282-2405]
C
[91 nt withheld, positions 2407-2497]
A
[49 nt withheld, positions 2499-2547]
CCTTTGACGTTGGAGTCCACGTTCTTT
[37 nt withheld, positions 2575-2611]
ACCCTATCTCGGTCTATTCTTTTGATTTATAAGGGATTTTGCCGATTTCGGCCTATTGGTTAAAAAATGA
GCTGATTTAACAAAAATTTAACGCGAATTAATTCTGTGGAATGTGTGTCAGTTAGGGTGTGGAAAGTCCC
CAGGCTCCCCAGCAGGCAGAAGTATGCAAAGCATGCATCTCAATTAGTCAGCAACCAGGTGTGGAAAGTC
CCCAGGCTCCCCAGCAGGCAGAAGTATGCAAAGCATGCATCTCAATTAGTCAGCAACCATAGTCCCGCCC
CTAACTCCGCCCATCCCGCCCCTAACTCCGCCCAGTTCCGCCCATTCTCCGCCCCATGGCTGACTAATTT
TTTTTATTTATGCAGAGGCCGAGGCCGCCTCTGCCTCTGAGCTATTCCAGAAGTAGTGAGGAGGCTTTTT
TGGAGGCCTAGGCTTTTGCAAAAAGCTCCCGGGAGCTTGTATATCCATTTTCGGATCTGATCAAGAGACA
GGATGAGGATCGTTTCGCATGATTGAACAAGATGGATTGCACGCAGGTTCTCCGGCCGCTTGGGTGGAGA
GGCTATTCGGCTATGACTGGGCACAACAGACAATCGGCTGCTCTGATGCCGCCGTGTTCCGGCTGTCAGC
GCAGGGGCGCCCGGTTCTTTTTGTCAAGACCGACCTGTCCGGTGCCCTGAATGAACTGCAGGACGAGGCA
GCGCGGCTATCGTGGCTGGCCACGACGGGCGTTCCTTGCGCAGCTGTGCTCGACGTTGTCACTGAAGCGG
GAAGGGACTGGCTGCTATTGGGCGAAGTGCCGGGGCAGGATCTCCTGTCATCTCACCTTGCTCCTGCCGA
GAAAGTATCCATCATGGCTGATGCAATGCGGCGGCTGCATACGCTTGATCCGGCTACCTGCCCATTCGAC
CACCAAGCGAAACATCGCATCGAGCGAGCACGTACTCGGATGGAAGCCGGTCTTGTCGATCAGGATGATC
TGGACGAAGAGCATCAGGGGCTCGCGCCAGCCGAACTGTTCGCCAGGCTCAAGGCGCGCATGCCCGACGG
CGAGGATCTCGTCGTGACCCATGGCGATGCCTGCTTGCCGAATATCATGGTGGAAAATGGCCGCTTTTCT
GGATTCATCGACTGTGGCCGGCTGGGTGTGGCGGACCGCTATCAGGACATAGCGTTGGCTACCCGTGATA
TTGCTGAAGAGCTTGGCGGCGAATGGGCTGACCGCTTCCTCGTGCTTTACGGTATCGCCGCTCCCGATTC
GCAGCGCATCGCCTTCTATCGCCTTCTTGACGAGTTCTTCTGAGCGGGACTCTGGGGTTCGAAATGACCG
ACCAAGCGACGCCCAACCTGCCATCACGAGATTTCGATTCCACCGCCGCCTTCTATGAAAGGTTGGGCTT
CGGAATCGTTTTCCGGGACGCCGGCTGGATGATCCTCCAGCGCGGGGATCTCATGCTGGAGTTCTTCGCC
CACCCCAACTTGTTTATTGCAGCTTATAATGGTTACAAATAAAGCAATAGCATCACAAATTTCACAAATA
AAGCATTTTTTTCACTGCATTCTAGTTGTGGTTTGTCCAAACTCATCAATGTATCTTATCATGTCTGTAT
ACCGTCGACCTCTAGCTAGAGCTTGGCGTAATCATGGTCATAGCTGTTTCCTGTGTGAAATTGTTATCCG
CTCACAATTCCACACAACATACGAGCCGGAAGCATAAAGTGTAAAGCCTGGGGTGCCTAATGAGTGAGCT
AACTCACATTAATTGCGTTGCGCTCACTGCCCGCTTTCCAGTCGGGAAACCTGTCGTGCCAGCTGCATTA
ATGAATCGGCCAACGCGCGGGGAGAGGCGGTTTGCGTATTGGGCGCTCTTCCGCTTCCTCGCTCACTGAC
TCGCTGCGCTCGGTCGTTCGGCTGCGGCGAGCGGTATCAGCTCACTCAAAGGCGGTAATACGGTTATCCA
CAGAATCAGGGGATAACGCAGGAAAGAACATGTGAGCAAAAGGCCAGCAAAAGGCCAGGAACCGTAAAAA
GGCCGCGTTGCTGGCGTTTTTCCATAGGCTCCGCCCCCCTGACGAGCATCACAAAAATCGACGCTCAAGT
CAGAGGTGGCGAAACCCGACAGGACTATAAAGATACCAGGCGTTTCCCCCTGGAAGCTCCCTCGTGCGCT
CTCCTGTTCCGACCCTGCCGCTTACCGGATACCTGTCCGCCTTTCTCCCTTCGGGAAGCGTGGCGCTTTC
TCATAGCTCACGCTGTAGGTATCTCAGTTCGGTGTAGGTCGTTCGCTCCAAGCTGGGCTGTGTGCACGAA
CCCCCCGTTCAGCCCGACCGCTGCGCCTTATCCGGTAACTATCGTCTTGAGTCCAACCCGGTAAGACACG
ACTTATCGCCACTGGCAGCAGCCACTGGTAACAGGATTAGCAGAGCGAGGTATGTAGGCGGTGCTACAGA
GTTCTTGAAGTGGTGGCCTAACTACGGCTACACTAGAAGAACAGTATTTGGTATCTGCGCTCTGCTGAAG
CCAGTTACCTTCGGAAAAAGAGTTGGTAGCTCTTGATCCGGCAAACAAACCACCGCTGGTAGCGGTTTTT
TTGTTTGCAAGCAGCAGATTACGCGCAGAAAAAAAGGATCTCAAGAAGATCCTTTGATCTTTTCTACGGG
GTCTGACGCTCAGTGGAACGAAAACTCACGTTAAGGGATTTTGGTCATGAGATTATCAAAAAGGATCTTC
ACCTAGATCCTTTTAAATTAAAAATGAAGTTTTAAATCAATCTAAAGTATATATGAGTAAACTTGGTCTG
ACAGTTACCAATGCTTAATCAGTGAGGCACCTATCTCAGCGATCTGTCTATTTCGTTCATCCATAGTTGC
CTGACTCCCCGTCGTGTAGATAACTACGATACGGGAGGGCTTACCATCTGGCCCCAGTGCTGCAATGATA
CCGCGAGACCCACGCTCACCGGCTCCAGATTTATCAGCAATAAACCAGCCAGCCGGAAGGGCCGAGCGCA
GAAGTGGTCCTGCAACTTTATCCGCCTCCATCCAGTCTATTAATTGTTGCCGGGAAGCTAGAGTAAGTAG
TTCGCCAGTTAATAGTTTGCGCAACGTTGTTGCCATTGCTACAGGCATCGTGGTGTCACGCTCGTCGTTT
GGTATGGCTTCATTCAGCTCCGGTTCCCAACGATCAAGGCGAGTTACATGATCCCCCATGTTGTGCAAAA
AAGCGGTTAGCTCCTTCGGTCCTCCGATCGTTGTCAGAAGTAAGTTGGCCGCAGTGTTATCACTCATGGT
TATGGCAGCACTGCATAATTCTCTTACTGTCATGCCATCCGTAAGATGCTTTTCTGTGACTGGTGAGTAC
TCAACCAAGTCATTCTGAGAATAGTGTATGCGGCGACCGAGTTGCTCTTGCCCGGCGTCAATACGGGATA
ATACCGCGCCACATAGCAGAACTTTAAAAGTGCTCATCATTGGAAAACGTTCTTCGGGGCGAAAACTCTC
AAGGATCTTACCGCTGTTGAGATCCAGTTCGATGTAACCCACTCGTGCACCCAACTGATCTTCAGCATCT
TTTACTTTCACCAGCGTTTCTGGGTGAGCAAAAACAGGAAGGCAAAATGCCGCAAAAAAGGGAATAAGGG
CGACACGGAAATGTTGAATACTCATACTCTTCCTTTTTCAATATTATTGAAGCATTTATCAGGGTTATTG
TCTCATGAGCGGATACATATTTGAATGTATTTAGAAAAATAAACAAATAGGGGTTCCGCGCACATTTCCC
CGAAAAGTGCCACCTGACGTC
Features (pLannotate 1.2.2; 20 found; start..end, strand, type, name):
     28..80      -  misc_feature   bom (fragment): basis of mobility region from pBR322
    235..614     +  enhancer       CMV enhancer: human cytomegalovirus immediate early enhancer
    615..818     +  promoter       CMV promoter: human cytomegalovirus (CMV) immediate early promoter
    814..847     +  LTR            5' LTR (truncated) (fragment): truncated 5' long terminal repeat (LTR) from HIV-1
    863..881     +  promoter       T7 promoter: promoter for bacteriophage T7 RNA polymerase
    907..1962    +  CDS            CCR5: CCR5_HUMAN - Also known as CMKBR5. Experimental evidence at protein level: Swiss-Prot protein existence level 1. (Microbial infection) Acts as a coreceptor (CD4 being the primary receptor) of human immunodeficiency virus-1/HIV-1. From Homo sapiens (Human).
   2012..2236    +  polyA_signal   bGH poly(A) signal: bovine growth hormone polyadenylation signal
   2240..2261    +  promoter       SV40 promoter (fragment): SV40 enhancer and early promoter
   2282..2710    +  rep_origin     f1 ori (sequence partly withheld): f1 bacteriophage origin of replication; arrow indicates direction of (+) strand synthesis
   2724..3053    +  promoter       SV40 promoter: SV40 enhancer and early promoter
   3120..3911    +  CDS            neo: KKA2_KLEPN - Also known as kan, nptII. Experimental evidence at protein level: Swiss-Prot protein existence level 1. Resistance to kanamycin, neomycin, paromomycin, ribostamycin, butirosin and gentamicin B. From Klebsiella pneumoniae.
   3935..4093    +  CDS            ble (fragment): BLE_KLEPN - Experimental evidence at protein level: Swiss-Prot protein existence level 1. Binding protein with a strong affinity to the bleomycin family of antibiotics. Binds to CL990; an antimitotic-antibiotic compound. From Klebsiella pneumoniae.
   4088..4209    +  polyA_signal   SV40 poly(A) signal: SV40 polyadenylation signal
   4282..4298    -  protein_bind   lac operator: The lac repressor binds to the lac operator to inhibit transcription in E. coli. This inhibition can be relieved by adding lactose or isopropyl-β-D-thiogalactopyranoside (IPTG). lac repressor encoded by lacI
   4306..4336    -  promoter       lac promoter: promoter for the E. coli lac operon
   4351..4372    -  protein_bind   CAP binding site: CAP binding activates transcription in the presence of cAMP. E. coli catabolite activator protein
   4385..4477    -  CDS            lacI (fragment): lac repressor; lacI; The lac repressor binds to the lac operator to inhibit transcription in E. coli. This inhibition can be relieved by adding lactose or isopropyl-β-D-thiogalactopyranoside (IPTG).
   4660..5245    -  rep_origin     ori: high-copy-number ColE1/pMB1/pBR322/pUC origin of replication
   5416..6276    -  CDS            AmpR: β-lactamase; bla; confers resistance to ampicillin, carbenicillin, and related antibiotics
   6277..6381    -  promoter       AmpR promoter: bla
