>Addgene plasmid #98943 | pcDNA3-CCR5 | addgene full sequence | sequence record 193113 | Addgene NGS Result
GCCACCATGGATTATCAAGTGTCAAGTCCAATCTATGACATCAATTATTATACATCGGAGCCCTGCCAAA
AAATCAATGTGAAGCAAATCGCAGCCCGCCTCCTGCCTCCGCTCTACTCACTGGTGTTCATCTTTGGTTT
TGTGGGCAACATGCTGGTCATCCTCATCCTGATAAACTGCAAAAGGCTGAAGAGCATGACTGACATCTAC
CTGCTCAACCTGGCCATCTCTGACCTGTTTTTCCTTCTTACTGTCCCCTTCTGGGCTCACTATGCTGCCG
CCCAGTGGGACTTTGGAAATACAATGTGTCAACTCTTGACAGGGCTCTATTTTATAGGCTTCTTCTCTGG
AATCTTCTTCATCATCCTCCTGACAATCGATAGGTACCTGGCTGTCGTCCATGCTGTGTTTGCTTTAAAA
GCCAGGACGGTCACCTTTGGGGTGGTGACAAGTGTGATCACTTGGGTGGTGGCTGTGTTTGCGTCTCTCC
CAGGAATCATCTTTACCAGATCTCAAAAAGAAGGTCTTCATTACACCTGCAGCTCTCATTTTCCATACAG
TCAGTATCAATTCTGGAAGAATTTCCAGACATTAAAGATAGTCATCTTGGGGCTGGTCCTGCCGCTGCTT
GTCATGGTCATCTGCTACTCGGGAATCCTAAAAACTCTGCTTCGGTGTCGAAATGAGAAGAAGAGGCACA
GGGCTGTGAGGCTTATCTTCACCATCATGATTGTTTATTTTCTCTTCTGGGCTCCCTACAACATTGTCCT
TCTCCTGAACACCTTCCAGGAATTCTTTGGCCTGAATAATTGCAGTAGCTCTAACAGGTTGGACCAAGCT
ATGCAGGTGACAGAGACTCTTGGGATGACGCACTGCTGCATCAACCCCATCATCTATGCCTTTGTCGGGG
AGAAGTTCAGAAACTACCTCTTAGTCTTCTTCCAAAAGCACATTGCCAAACGCTTCTGCAAATGCTGTTC
TATTTTCCAGCAAGAGGCTCCCGAGCGAGCAAGCTCAGTTTACACCCGATCCACTGGGGAGCAGGAAATA
TCTGTGGGCTTGTGATAACTCGAGTCTAGAGGGCCCGTTTAAACCCGCTGATCAGCCTCGACTGTGCCTT
CTAGTTGCCAGCCATCTGTTGTTTGCCCCTCCCCCGTGCCTTCCTTGACCCTGGAAGGTGCCACTCCCAC
TGTCCTTTCCTAATAAAATGAGGAAATTGCATCGCATTGTCTGAGTAGGTGTCATTCTATTCTGGGGGGT
GGGGTGGGGCAGGACAGCAAGGGGGAGGATTGGGAAGACAATAGCAGGCATGCTGGGGATGCGGTGGGCT
CTATGGCTTCTGAGGCGGAAAGAACCAGCTGGGGCTCTAGGGGGTATCCCC
[124 nt withheld, positions 1382-1505]
C
[91 nt withheld, positions 1507-1597]
A
[49 nt withheld, positions 1599-1647]
CCTTTGACGTTGGAGTCCACGTTCTTT
[37 nt withheld, positions 1675-1711]
ACCCTATCTCGGTCTATTCTTTTGATTTATAAGGGATTTTGCCGATTTCGGCCTATTGGTTAAAAAATGA
GCTGATTTAACAAAAATTTAACGCGAATTAATTCTGTGGAATGTGTGTCAGTTAGGGTGTGGAAAGTCCC
CAGGCTCCCCAGCAGGCAGAAGTATGCAAAGCATGCATCTCAATTAGTCAGCAACCAGGTGTGGAAAGTC
CCCAGGCTCCCCAGCAGGCAGAAGTATGCAAAGCATGCATCTCAATTAGTCAGCAACCATAGTCCCGCCC
CTAACTCCGCCCATCCCGCCCCTAACTCCGCCCAGTTCCGCCCATTCTCCGCCCCATGGCTGACTAATTT
TTTTTATTTATGCAGAGGCCGAGGCCGCCTCTGCCTCTGAGCTATTCCAGAAGTAGTGAGGAGGCTTTTT
TGGAGGCCTAGGCTTTTGCAAAAAGCTCCCGGGAGCTTGTATATCCATTTTCGGATCTGATCAAGAGACA
GGATGAGGATCGTTTCGCATGATTGAACAAGATGGATTGCACGCAGGTTCTCCGGCCGCTTGGGTGGAGA
GGCTATTCGGCTATGACTGGGCACAACAGACAATCGGCTGCTCTGATGCCGCCGTGTTCCGGCTGTCAGC
GCAGGGGCGCCCGGTTCTTTTTGTCAAGACCGACCTGTCCGGTGCCCTGAATGAACTGCAGGACGAGGCA
GCGCGGCTATCGTGGCTGGCCACGACGGGCGTTCCTTGCGCAGCTGTGCTCGACGTTGTCACTGAAGCGG
GAAGGGACTGGCTGCTATTGGGCGAAGTGCCGGGGCAGGATCTCCTGTCATCTCACCTTGCTCCTGCCGA
GAAAGTATCCATCATGGCTGATGCAATGCGGCGGCTGCATACGCTTGATCCGGCTACCTGCCCATTCGAC
CACCAAGCGAAACATCGCATCGAGCGAGCACGTACTCGGATGGAAGCCGGTCTTGTCGATCAGGATGATC
TGGACGAAGAGCATCAGGGGCTCGCGCCAGCCGAACTGTTCGCCAGGCTCAAGGCGCGCATGCCCGACGG
CGAGGATCTCGTCGTGACCCATGGCGATGCCTGCTTGCCGAATATCATGGTGGAAAATGGCCGCTTTTCT
GGATTCATCGACTGTGGCCGGCTGGGTGTGGCGGACCGCTATCAGGACATAGCGTTGGCTACCCGTGATA
TTGCTGAAGAGCTTGGCGGCGAATGGGCTGACCGCTTCCTCGTGCTTTACGGTATCGCCGCTCCCGATTC
GCAGCGCATCGCCTTCTATCGCCTTCTTGACGAGTTCTTCTGAGCGGGACTCTGGGGTTCGAAATGACCG
ACCAAGCGACGCCCAACCTGCCATCACGAGATTTCGATTCCACCGCCGCCTTCTATGAAAGGTTGGGCTT
CGGAATCGTTTTCCGGGACGCCGGCTGGATGATCCTCCAGCGCGGGGATCTCATGCTGGAGTTCTTCGCC
CACCCCAACTTGTTTATTGCAGCTTATAATGGTTACAAATAAAGCAATAGCATCACAAATTTCACAAATA
AAGCATTTTTTTCACTGCATTCTAGTTGTGGTTTGTCCAAACTCATCAATGTATCTTATCATGTCTGTAT
ACCGTCGACCTCTAGCTAGAGCTTGGCGTAATCATGGTCATAGCTGTTTCCTGTGTGAAATTGTTATCCG
CTCACAATTCCACACAACATACGAGCCGGAAGCATAAAGTGTAAAGCCTGGGGTGCCTAATGAGTGAGCT
AACTCACATTAATTGCGTTGCGCTCACTGCCCGCTTTCCAGTCGGGAAACCTGTCGTGCCAGCTGCATTA
ATGAATCGGCCAACGCGCGGGGAGAGGCGGTTTGCGTATTGGGCGCTCTTCCGCTTCCTCGCTCACTGAC
TCGCTGCGCTCGGTCGTTCGGCTGCGGCGAGCGGTATCAGCTCACTCAAAGGCGGTAATACGGTTATCCA
CAGAATCAGGGGATAACGCAGGAAAGAACATGTGAGCAAAAGGCCAGCAAAAGGCCAGGAACCGTAAAAA
GGCCGCGTTGCTGGCGTTTTTCCATAGGCTCCGCCCCCCTGACGAGCATCACAAAAATCGACGCTCAAGT
CAGAGGTGGCGAAACCCGACAGGACTATAAAGATACCAGGCGTTTCCCCCTGGAAGCTCCCTCGTGCGCT
CTCCTGTTCCGACCCTGCCGCTTACCGGATACCTGTCCGCCTTTCTCCCTTCGGGAAGCGTGGCGCTTTC
TCATAGCTCACGCTGTAGGTATCTCAGTTCGGTGTAGGTCGTTCGCTCCAAGCTGGGCTGTGTGCACGAA
CCCCCCGTTCAGCCCGACCGCTGCGCCTTATCCGGTAACTATCGTCTTGAGTCCAACCCGGTAAGACACG
ACTTATCGCCACTGGCAGCAGCCACTGGTAACAGGATTAGCAGAGCGAGGTATGTAGGCGGTGCTACAGA
GTTCTTGAAGTGGTGGCCTAACTACGGCTACACTAGAAGAACAGTATTTGGTATCTGCGCTCTGCTGAAG
CCAGTTACCTTCGGAAAAAGAGTTGGTAGCTCTTGATCCGGCAAACAAACCACCGCTGGTAGCGGTGGTT
TTTTTGTTTGCAAGCAGCAGATTACGCGCAGAAAAAAAGGATCTCAAGAAGATCCTTTGATCTTTTCTAC
GGGGTCTGACGCTCAGTGGAACGAAAACTCACGTTAAGGGATTTTGGTCATGAGATTATCAAAAAGGATC
TTCACCTAGATCCTTTTAAATTAAAAATGAAGTTTTAAATCAATCTAAAGTATATATGAGTAAACTTGGT
CTGACAGTTACCAATGCTTAATCAGTGAGGCACCTATCTCAGCGATCTGTCTATTTCGTTCATCCATAGT
TGCCTGACTCCCCGTCGTGTAGATAACTACGATACGGGAGGGCTTACCATCTGGCCCCAGTGCTGCAATG
ATACCGCGAGACCCACGCTCACCGGCTCCAGATTTATCAGCAATAAACCAGCCAGCCGGAAGGGCCGAGC
GCAGAAGTGGTCCTGCAACTTTATCCGCCTCCATCCAGTCTATTAATTGTTGCCGGGAAGCTAGAGTAAG
TAGTTCGCCAGTTAATAGTTTGCGCAACGTTGTTGCCATTGCTACAGGCATCGTGGTGTCACGCTCGTCG
TTTGGTATGGCTTCATTCAGCTCCGGTTCCCAACGATCAAGGCGAGTTACATGATCCCCCATGTTGTGCA
AAAAAGCGGTTAGCTCCTTCGGTCCTCCGATCGTTGTCAGAAGTAAGTTGGCCGCAGTGTTATCACTCAT
GGTTATGGCAGCACTGCATAATTCTCTTACTGTCATGCCATCCGTAAGATGCTTTTCTGTGACTGGTGAG
TACTCAACCAAGTCATTCTGAGAATAGTGTATGCGGCGACCGAGTTGCTCTTGCCCGGCGTCAATACGGG
ATAATACCGCGCCACATAGCAGAACTTTAAAAGTGCTCATCATTGGAAAACGTTCTTCGGGGCGAAAACT
CTCAAGGATCTTACCGCTGTTGAGATCCAGTTCGATGTAACCCACTCGTGCACCCAACTGATCTTCAGCA
TCTTTTACTTTCACCAGCGTTTCTGGGTGAGCAAAAACAGGAAGGCAAAATGCCGCAAAAAAGGGAATAA
GGGCGACACGGAAATGTTGAATACTCATACTCTTCCTTTTTCAATATTATTGAAGCATTTATCAGGGTTA
TTGTCTCATGAGCGGATACATATTTGAATGTATTTAGAAAAATAAACAAATAGGGGTTCCGCGCACATTT
CCCCGAAAAGTGCCACCTGACGTCGACGGATCGGGAGATCTCCCGATCCCCTATGGTGCACTCTCAGTAC
AATCTGCTCTGATGCCGCATAGTTAAGCCAGTATCTGCTCCCTGCTTGTGTGTTGGAGGTCGCTGAGTAG
TGCGCGAGCAAAATTTAAGCTACAACAAGGCAAGGCTTGACCGACAATTGCATGAAGAATCTGCTTAGGG
TTAGGCGTTTTGCGCTGCTTCGCGATGTACGGGCCAGATATACGCGTTGACATTGATTATTGACTAGTTA
TTAATAGTAATCAATTACGGGGTCATTAGTTCATAGCCCATATATGGAGTTCCGCGTTACATAACTTACG
GTAAATGGCCCGCCTGGCTGACCGCCCAACGACCCCCGCCCATTGACGTCAATAATGACGTATGTTCCCA
TAGTAACGCCAATAGGGACTTTCCATTGACGTCAATGGGTGGAGTATTTACGGTAAACTGCCCACTTGGC
AGTACATCAAGTGTATCATATGCCAAGTACGCCCCCTATTGACGTCAATGACGGTAAATGGCCCGCCTGG
CATTATGCCCAGTACATGACCTTATGGGACTTTCCTACTTGGCAGTACATCTACGTATTAGTCATCGCTA
TTACCATGGTGATGCGGTTTTGGCAGTACATCAATGGGCGTGGATAGCGGTTTGACTCACGGGGATTTCC
AAGTCTCCACCCCATTGACGTCAATGGGAGTTTGTTTTGGCACCAAAATCAACGGGACTTTCCAAAATGT
CGTAACAACTCCGCCCCATTGACGCAAATGGGCGGTAGGCGTGTACGGTGGGAGGTCTATATAAGCAGAG
CTCTCTGGCTAACTAGAGAACCCACTGCTTACTGGCTTATCGAAATTAATACGACTCACTATAGGGAGAC
CCAAGCTGGCTAGC
Features (pLannotate 1.2.2; 20 found; start..end, strand, type, name):
      7..1062    +  CDS            CCR5: CCR5_HUMAN - Also known as CMKBR5. Experimental evidence at protein level: Swiss-Prot protein existence level 1. (Microbial infection) Acts as a coreceptor (CD4 being the primary receptor) of human immunodeficiency virus-1/HIV-1. From Homo sapiens (Human).
   1112..1336    +  polyA_signal   bGH poly(A) signal: bovine growth hormone polyadenylation signal
   1340..1361    +  promoter       SV40 promoter (fragment): SV40 enhancer and early promoter
   1382..1810    +  rep_origin     f1 ori (sequence partly withheld): f1 bacteriophage origin of replication; arrow indicates direction of (+) strand synthesis
   1824..2153    +  promoter       SV40 promoter: SV40 enhancer and early promoter
   2220..3011    +  CDS            neo: KKA2_KLEPN - Also known as kan, nptII. Experimental evidence at protein level: Swiss-Prot protein existence level 1. Resistance to kanamycin, neomycin, paromomycin, ribostamycin, butirosin and gentamicin B. From Klebsiella pneumoniae.
   3035..3193    +  CDS            ble (fragment): BLE_KLEPN - Experimental evidence at protein level: Swiss-Prot protein existence level 1. Binding protein with a strong affinity to the bleomycin family of antibiotics. Binds to CL990; an antimitotic-antibiotic compound. From Klebsiella pneumoniae.
   3188..3309    +  polyA_signal   SV40 poly(A) signal: SV40 polyadenylation signal
   3382..3398    -  protein_bind   lac operator: The lac repressor binds to the lac operator to inhibit transcription in E. coli. This inhibition can be relieved by adding lactose or isopropyl-β-D-thiogalactopyranoside (IPTG). lac repressor encoded by lacI
   3406..3436    -  promoter       lac promoter: promoter for the E. coli lac operon
   3451..3472    -  protein_bind   CAP binding site: CAP binding activates transcription in the presence of cAMP. E. coli catabolite activator protein
   3485..3577    -  CDS            lacI (fragment): lac repressor; lacI; The lac repressor binds to the lac operator to inhibit transcription in E. coli. This inhibition can be relieved by adding lactose or isopropyl-β-D-thiogalactopyranoside (IPTG).
   3760..4348    -  rep_origin     ori: high-copy-number ColE1/pMB1/pBR322/pUC origin of replication
   4519..5379    -  CDS            AmpR: β-lactamase; bla; confers resistance to ampicillin, carbenicillin, and related antibiotics
   5380..5484    -  promoter       AmpR promoter: bla
   5543..5595    -  misc_feature   bom (fragment): basis of mobility region from pBR322
   5750..6129    +  enhancer       CMV enhancer: human cytomegalovirus immediate early enhancer
   6130..6333    +  promoter       CMV promoter: human cytomegalovirus (CMV) immediate early promoter
   6329..6362    +  LTR            5' LTR (truncated) (fragment): truncated 5' long terminal repeat (LTR) from HIV-1
   6378..6396    +  promoter       T7 promoter: promoter for bacteriophage T7 RNA polymerase
