[The description below was written by a language model from this plasmid's Addgene catalogue record and pLannotate feature annotations shown in this document.]
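Description:
pcDNA3-CCR5 is a mammalian expression plasmid built on the Invitrogen pcDNA3.1(+) backbone that carries the full-length, wild-type human chemokine receptor CCR5 (also called CD195) without any epitope tag. The roughly 1.07 kb insert was cloned between NheI and XhoI sites, both of which are retained, giving a total plasmid of about 6.4 kb. In E. coli the plasmid is maintained at high copy number from a ColE1/pUC-type origin and selected through the β-lactamase (AmpR) gene with its own promoter. An f1 phage origin is also present, along with short backbone remnants (lac promoter/operator, CAP site, and lacI and bom fragments) that have no role in expression of the insert.

The CCR5 coding sequence sits downstream of the human cytomegalovirus immediate-early enhancer and promoter, which drive strong constitutive transcription in mammalian cells, and is followed by the bovine growth hormone polyadenylation signal. A T7 promoter lies between the CMV promoter and the insert, permitting in vitro transcription and serving as a sequencing primer site. A separate cassette, consisting of the SV40 early promoter, the neomycin phosphotransferase gene and the SV40 polyadenylation signal, allows G418 selection of stably transfected cells. The short "HIV-1 LTR" and "ble" fragments in the automated annotation look like partial sequence matches rather than functional elements. The depositor and sequencing-derived records differ by only a few bases and show the same feature set in the same order. CCR5 is a chemokine receptor and an HIV-1 coreceptor alongside CD4. The associated work used deep mutational scanning to map interaction sites on human chemokine receptors, so this plasmid fits use as an untagged wild-type CCR5 expression construct.
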