Addgene plasmid #98943: pcDNA3-CCR5
Purpose: Mammalian expression plasmid for untagged human CCR5
Depositing lab: Erik Procko. Depositing organization: University of Illinois at Urbana-Champaign. Publication: Mapping Interaction Sites on Human Chemokine Receptors by Deep Mutational Scanning. Heredia JD, Park J, Brubaker RJ, Szymanski SK, Gill KS, Procko E. J Immunol. 2018 Apr 20. pii: jimmunol.1800343. doi: 10.4049/jimmunol.1800343. PubMed 29678950.
Backbone
  Vector backbone: pcDNA3.1(+)
  Backbone manufacturer: Invitrogen
  Backbone size w/o insert (bp): 5344
  Total vector size (bp): 6412
  Vector type: Mammalian Expression
  Selectable markers: Neomycin (select with G418)
Growth in bacteria
  Bacterial resistance: Ampicillin, 100 μg/mL
  Growth temperature: 37°C
  Growth strain: DH5alpha
  Copy number: High Copy
Gene/Insert
  Gene/Insert name: CCR5 (alt name: CD195)
  Species: H. sapiens (human)
  Insert size (bp): 1068
  Mutation: Full-length, wildtype
  GenBank ID: NM_000579
  Entrez Gene: CCR5 (a.k.a. CC-CKR-5, CCCKR5, CCR-5, CD195, CKR-5, CKR5, CMKBR5, IDDM22)
  Promoter: CMV
  Cloning method: Restriction Enzyme; 5′ cloning site NheI (not destroyed); 3′ cloning site XhoI (not destroyed)
  Sequencing primers: 5′ T7; 3′ BGH-rev
Terms and licenses: Academic/Nonprofit Terms; Industry Terms: Not Available to Industry
How to cite: pcDNA3-CCR5 was a gift from Erik Procko (Addgene plasmid # 98943 ; http://n2t.net/addgene:98943 ; RRID:Addgene_98943)
